Addgene plasmid #140316: pDEST40-2XHA-Src-Y419F
Purpose: Expresses HA-tagged human Src-Y419F in mammalian cells for structure-function studies
Depositing lab: Mark Moasser. Depositing organization: University of California, San Francisco (UCSF). Publication: A Dimerization Function in the Intrinsically Disordered N-Terminal Region of Src. Spassov DS, Ruiz-Saenz A, Piple A, Moasser MM. Cell Rep. 2018 Oct 9;25(2):449-463.e4. doi: 10.1016/j.celrep.2018.09.035. PubMed 30304684.
Backbone
  Vector backbone: modified pcDNA-pDEST40
  Backbone manufacturer: modified from ThermoFisher 12274015
  Backbone size w/o insert (bp): 7100
  Vector type: Mammalian Expression
  Selectable markers: Neomycin (select with G418)
Growth in bacteria
  Bacterial resistance: Ampicillin, 100 μg/mL
  Growth temperature: 37°C
  Growth strain: DH5alpha
  Copy number: High Copy
Gene/Insert
  Gene/Insert name: Src mutant (alt name: Y419F)
  Species: H. sapiens (human)
  Insert size (bp): 1608
  Mutation: Y419F
  Entrez Gene: SRC (a.k.a. ASV, SRC1, THC6, c-SRC, p60-Src)
  Promoter: CMV
  Tag / fusion protein: 2X HA (C terminal on insert)
  Cloning method: Gateway Cloning
Terms and licenses: Academic/Nonprofit Terms; Industry Terms: Not Available to Industry
How to cite: pDEST40-2XHA-Src-Y419F was a gift from Mark Moasser (Addgene plasmid # 140316 ; http://n2t.net/addgene:140316 ; RRID:Addgene_140316)
