[The description below was written by a language model from this plasmid's Addgene catalogue record.]
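Description:
pDEST40-2XHA-Src-Y419F is a mammalian expression plasmid built on a modified version of the commercial pcDNA-DEST40 Gateway destination vector, with a backbone of about 7.1 kb. It is maintained in E. coli as a high-copy plasmid under ampicillin selection. It also carries a neomycin resistance marker, so transfected mammalian cells can be selected with G418, for example to derive stable lines. No feature table is provided with the record, so details such as the replication origin, polyadenylation signal and residual Gateway recombination sites are not listed explicitly. The insert was introduced by Gateway cloning, which normally leaves att site sequences flanking the open reading frame.

The payload is a roughly 1.6 kb human SRC coding sequence encoding the non-receptor tyrosine kinase c-Src with a Y419F substitution. It is transcribed from the strong constitutive CMV promoter and fused at its C terminus to a tandem (2X) HA epitope tag. Tyrosine 419 is the activation-loop autophosphorylation site of human Src, and replacing it with phenylalanine prevents phosphorylation at that position. This mutation is commonly used to examine how activation-loop phosphorylation contributes to kinase activity and regulation. The HA tag allows the mutant protein to be detected and immunoprecipitated separately from endogenous Src or from differently tagged Src constructs. According to the record, the plasmid is intended for expressing HA-tagged Src-Y419F in mammalian cells for structure-function studies. The associated publication concerns a dimerization function in the intrinsically disordered N-terminal region of Src.
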