>Addgene plasmid #140316 | pDEST40-2XHA-Src-Y419F | depositor partial sequence | sequence record 272244 | insert
ATGGGTAGCAACAAGAGCAAGCCCAAGGATGCCAGCCAGCGGCGCCGCAGCCTGGAGCCCGCCGAGAACG
TGCACGGCGCTGGCGGGGGCGCTTTCCCCGCCTCGCAGACCCCCAGCAAGCCAGCCTCGGCCGACGGCCA
CCGCGGCCCCAGCGCGGCCTTCGCCCCCGCGGCCGCCGAGCCCAAGCTGTTCGGAGGCTTCAACTCCTCG
GACACCGTCACCTCCCCGCAGAGGGCGGGCCCGCTGGCCGGTGGAGTGACCACCTTTGTGGCCCTCTATG
ACTATGAGTCTAGGACGGAGACAGACCTGTCCTTCAAGAAAGGCGAGCGGCTCCAGATTGTCAACAACAC
AGAGGGAGACTGGTGGCTGGCCCACTCGCTCAGCACAGGACAGACAGGCTACATCCCCAGCAACTACGTG
GCGCCCTCCGACTCCATCCAGGCTGAGGAGTGGTATTTTGGCAAGATCACCAGACGGGAGTCAGAGCGGT
TACTGCTCAATGCAGAGAACCCGAGAGGGACCTTCCTCGTGCGAGAAAGTGAGACCACGAAAGGTGCCTA
CTGCCTCTCAGTGTCTGACTTCGACAACGCCAAGGGCCTCAACGTGAAGCACTACAAGATCCGCAAGCTG
GACAGCGGCGGCTTCTACATCACCTCCCGCACCCAGTTCAACAGCCTGCAGCAGCTGGTGGCCTACTACT
CCAAACACGCCGATGGCCTGTGCCACCGCCTCACCACCGTGTGCCCCACGTCCAAGCCGCAGACTCAGGG
CCTGGCCAAGGATGCCTGGGAGATCCCTCGGGAGTCGCTGCGGCTGGAGGTCAAGCTGGGCCAGGGCTGC
TTTGGCGAGGTGTGGATGGGGACCTGGAACGGTACCACCAGGGTGGCCATCAAAACCCTGAAGCCTGGCA
CGATGTCTCCAGAGGCCTTCCTGCAGGAGGCCCAGGTCATGAAGAAGCTGAGGCATGAGAAGCTGGTGCA
GTTGTATGCTGTGGTTTCAGAGGAGCCCATTTACATCGTCACGGAGTACATGAGCAAGGGGAGTTTGCTG
GACTTTCTCAAGGGGGAGACAGGCAAGTACCTGCGGCTGCCTCAGCTGGTGGACATGGCTGCTCAGATCG
CCTCAGGCATGGCGTACGTGGAGCGGATGAACTACGTCCACCGGGACCTTCGTGCAGCCAACATCCTGGT
GGGAGAGAACCTGGTGTGCAAAGTGGCCGACTTTGGGCTGGCTCGGCTCATTGAAGACAATGAGTTCACG
GCGCGGCAAGGTGCCAAATTCCCCATCAAGTGGACGGCTCCAGAAGCTGCCCTCTATGGCCGCTTCACCA
TCAAGTCGGACGTGTGGTCCTTCGGGATCCTGCTGACTGAGCTCACCACAAAGGGACGGGTGCCCTACCC
TGGGATGGTGAACCGCGAGGTGCTGGACCAGGTGGAGCGGGGCTACCGGATGCCCTGCCCGCCGGAGTGT
CCCGAGTCCCTGCACGACCTCATGTGCCAGTGCTGGCGGAAGGAGCCTGAGGAGCGGCCCACCTTCGAGT
ACCTGCAGGCCTTCCTGGAGGACTACTTCACGTCCACCGAGCCCCAGTACCAGCCCGGGGAGAACCTC
