LOCUS       Exported 7181 bp ds-DNA circular SYN 12-MAY-2021
DEFINITION  Expresses HA-tagged human Src-Y419F in mammalian cells for
            structure-function studies.
ACCESSION   .
VERSION     .
KEYWORDS    pDEST40-2XHA-Src-Y419F
SOURCE      synthetic DNA construct
  ORGANISM  synthetic DNA construct
REFERENCE   1 (bases 1 to 7181)
  AUTHORS   Spassov DS, Ruiz-Saenz A, Piple A, Moasser MM
  TITLE     A Dimerization Function in the Intrinsically Disordered N-Terminal
            Region of Src.
  JOURNAL   Cell Rep. 2018 Oct 9;25(2):449-463.e4. doi:
            10.1016/j.celrep.2018.09.035.
  PUBMED    30304684
REFERENCE   2 (bases 1 to 7181)
  AUTHORS   .
  TITLE     Direct Submission
  JOURNAL   Exported May 12, 2021 from SnapGene Server 1.1.58
            http://www.snapgene.com
FEATURES             Location/Qualifiers
     source          1..7181
                     /organism="synthetic DNA construct"
                     /mol_type="other DNA"
     primer_bind     complement(44..63)
                     /label=pRS-marker
                     /note="pRS vectors, use to sequence yeast selectable
                     marker"
     enhancer        235..614
                     /label=CMV enhancer
                     /note="human cytomegalovirus immediate early enhancer"
     promoter        615..818
                     /label=CMV promoter
                     /note="human cytomegalovirus (CMV) immediate early
                     promoter"
     primer_bind     769..789
                     /label=CMV-F
                     /note="Human CMV immediate early promoter, forward primer"
     primer_bind     863..882
                     /label=T7
                     /note="T7 promoter, forward primer"
     promoter        863..881
                     /label=T7 promoter
                     /note="promoter for bacteriophage T7 RNA polymerase"
     protein_bind    911..935
                     /gene="mutant version of attB"
                     /label=attB1
                     /bound_moiety="BP Clonase(TM)"
                     /note="recombination site for the Gateway(R) BP reaction"
     protein_bind    complement(2562..2586)
                     /gene="mutant version of attB"
                     /label=attB2
                     /bound_moiety="BP Clonase(TM)"
                     /note="recombination site for the Gateway(R) BP reaction"
     CDS             2597..2623
                     /codon_start=1
                     /product="HA (human influenza hemagglutinin) epitope tag"
                     /label=HA
                     /translation="YPYDVPDYA"
     CDS             2627..2653
                     /codon_start=1
                     /product="HA (human influenza hemagglutinin) epitope tag"
                     /label=HA
                     /translation="YPYDVPDYA"
     CDS             2679..2720
                     /codon_start=1
                     /product="epitope tag from simian virus 5"
                     /label=V5 tag
                     /translation="GKPIPNPLLGLDST"
     CDS             2730..2747
                     /codon_start=1
                     /product="6xHis affinity tag"
                     /label=6xHis
                     /translation="HHHHHH"
     primer_bind     complement(2770..2787)
                     /label=BGH-rev
                     /note="Bovine growth hormone terminator, reverse primer.
                     Also called BGH reverse"
     polyA_signal    2776..3000
                     /label=bGH poly(A) signal
                     /note="bovine growth hormone polyadenylation signal"
     rep_origin      3046..3474
                     /direction=RIGHT
                     /label=f1 ori
                     /note="f1 bacteriophage origin of replication; arrow
                     indicates direction of (+) strand synthesis"
     primer_bind     complement(3133..3152)
                     /label=F1ori-R
                     /note="F1 origin, reverse primer"
     primer_bind     3343..3364
                     /label=F1ori-F
                     /note="F1 origin, forward primer"
     primer_bind     complement(3483..3503)
                     /label=pBABE 3'
                     /note="SV40 enhancer, reverse primer for pBABE vectors"
     promoter        3488..3817
                     /label=SV40 promoter
                     /note="SV40 enhancer and early promoter"
     rep_origin      3668..3803
                     /label=SV40 ori
                     /note="SV40 origin of replication"
     primer_bind     3730..3749
                     /label=SV40pro-F
                     /note="SV40 promoter/origin, forward primer"
     CDS             3884..4678
                     /codon_start=1
                     /gene="aph(3')-II (or nptII)"
                     /product="aminoglycoside phosphotransferase from Tn5"
                     /label=NeoR/KanR
                     /note="confers resistance to neomycin, kanamycin, and G418
                     (Geneticin(R))"
                     /translation="MIEQDGLHAGSPAAWVERLFGYDWAQQTIGCSDAAVFRLSAQGRP
                     VLFVKTDLSGALNELQDEAARLSWLATTGVPCAAVLDVVTEAGRDWLLLGEVPGQDLLS
                     SHLAPAEKVSIMADAMRRLHTLDPATCPFDHQAKHRIERARTRMEAGLVDQDDLDEEHQ
                     GLAPAELFARLKARMPDGEDLVVTHGDACLPNIMVENGRFSGFIDCGRLGVADRYQDIA
                     LATRDIAEELGGEWADRFLVLYGIAAPDSQRIAFYRLLDEFF"
     primer_bind     complement(3938..3957)
                     /label=Neo-R
                     /note="Neomycin resistance gene, reverse primer"
     primer_bind     4548..4567
                     /label=Neo-F
                     /note="Neomycin resistance gene, forward primer"
     polyA_signal    4854..4975
                     /label=SV40 poly(A) signal
                     /note="SV40 polyadenylation signal"
     primer_bind     complement(4891..4910)
                     /label=SV40pA-R
                     /note="SV40 polyA, reverse primer"
     primer_bind     4945..4964
                     /label=EBV-rev
                     /note="SV40 polyA terminator, reverse primer"
     primer_bind     complement(5024..5040)
                     /label=M13 rev
                     /note="common sequencing primer, one of multiple similar
                     variants"
     primer_bind     complement(5024..5040)
                     /label=M13 Reverse
                     /note="In lacZ gene. Also called M13-rev"
     primer_bind     complement(5037..5059)
                     /label=M13/pUC Reverse
                     /note="In lacZ gene"
     protein_bind    5048..5064
                     /label=lac operator
                     /bound_moiety="lac repressor encoded by lacI"
                     /note="The lac repressor binds to the lac operator to
                     inhibit transcription in E. coli. This inhibition can be
                     relieved by adding lactose or
                     isopropyl-beta-D-thiogalactopyranoside (IPTG)."
     promoter        complement(5072..5102)
                     /label=lac promoter
                     /note="promoter for the E. coli lac operon"
     protein_bind    5117..5138
                     /label=CAP binding site
                     /bound_moiety="E. coli catabolite activator protein"
                     /note="CAP binding activates transcription in the presence
                     of cAMP."
     primer_bind     complement(5255..5272)
                     /label=L4440
                     /note="L4440 vector, forward primer"
     rep_origin      complement(5426..6014)
                     /direction=LEFT
                     /label=ori
                     /note="high-copy-number ColE1/pMB1/pBR322/pUC origin of
                     replication"
     primer_bind     complement(5506..5525)
                     /label=pBR322ori-F
                     /note="pBR322 origin, forward primer"
     CDS             complement(6185..7045)
                     /codon_start=1
                     /gene="bla"
                     /product="beta-lactamase"
                     /label=AmpR
                     /note="confers resistance to ampicillin, carbenicillin, and
                     related antibiotics"
                     /translation="MSIQHFRVALIPFFAAFCLPVFAHPETLVKVKDAEDQLGARVGYI
                     ELDLNSGKILESFRPEERFPMMSTFKVLLCGAVLSRIDAGQEQLGRRIHYSQNDLVEYS
                     PVTEKHLTDGMTVRELCSAAITMSDNTAANLLLTTIGGPKELTAFLHNMGDHVTRLDRW
                     EPELNEAIPNDERDTTMPVAMATTLRKLLTGELLTLASRQQLIDWMEADKVAGPLLRSA
                     LPAGWFIADKSGAGERGSRGIIAALGPDGKPSRIVVIYTTGSQATMDERNRQIAEIGAS
                     LIKHW"
     primer_bind     6808..6827
                     /label=Amp-R
                     /note="Ampicillin resistance gene, reverse primer"
     promoter        complement(7046..7150)
                     /gene="bla"
                     /label=AmpR promoter
ORIGIN
        1 gacggatcgg gagatctccc gatcccctat ggtgcactct cagtacaatc tgctctgatg
       61 ccgcatagtt aagccagtat ctgctccctg cttgtgtgtt ggaggtcgct gagtagtgcg
      121 cgagcaaaat ttaagctaca acaaggcaag gcttgaccga caattgcatg aagaatctgc
      181 ttagggttag gcgttttgcg ctgcttcgcg atgtacgggc cagatatacg cgttgacatt
      241 gattattgac tagttattaa tagtaatcaa ttacggggtc attagttcat agcccatata
      301 tggagttccg cgttacataa cttacggtaa atggcccgcc tggctgaccg cccaacgacc
      361 cccgcccatt gacgtcaata atgacgtatg ttcccatagt aacgccaata gggactttcc
      421 attgacgtca atgggtggag tatttacggt aaactgccca cttggcagta catcaagtgt
      481 atcatatgcc aagtacgccc cctattgacg tcaatgacgg taaatggccc gcctggcatt
      541 atgcccagta catgacctta tgggactttc ctacttggca gtacatctac gtattagtca
      601 tcgctattac catggtgatg cggttttggc agtacatcaa tgggcgtgga tagcggtttg
      661 actcacgggg atttccaagt ctccacccca ttgacgtcaa tgggagtttg ttttggcacc
      721 aaaatcaacg ggactttcca aaatgtcgta acaactccgc cccattgacg caaatgggcg
      781 gtaggcgtgt acggtgggag gtctatataa gcagagctct ctggctaact agagaaccca
      841 ctgcttactg gcttatcgaa attaatacga ctcactatag ggagacccaa gctggctagt
      901 taagctatca acaagtttgt acaaaaaagc aggcttcgaa ggagatagaa ccatgggtag
      961 caacaagagc aagcccaagg atgccagcca gcggcgccgc agcctggagc ccgccgagaa
     1021 cgtgcacggc gctggcgggg gcgctttccc cgcctcgcag acccccagca agccagcctc
     1081 ggccgacggc caccgcggcc ccagcgcggc cttcgccccc gcggccgccg agcccaagct
     1141 gttcggaggc ttcaactcct cggacaccgt cacctccccg cagagggcgg gcccgctggc
     1201 cggtggagtg accacctttg tggccctcta tgactatgag tctaggacgg agacagacct
     1261 gtccttcaag aaaggcgagc ggctccagat tgtcaacaac acagagggag actggtggct
     1321 ggcccactcg ctcagcacag gacagacagg ctacatcccc agcaactacg tggcgccctc
     1381 cgactccatc caggctgagg agtggtattt tggcaagatc accagacggg agtcagagcg
     1441 gttactgctc aatgcagaga acccgagagg gaccttcctc gtgcgagaaa gtgagaccac
     1501 gaaaggtgcc tactgcctct cagtgtctga cttcgacaac gccaagggcc tcaacgtgaa
     1561 gcactacaag atccgcaagc tggacagcgg cggcttctac atcacctccc gcacccagtt
     1621 caacagcctg cagcagctgg tggcctacta ctccaaacac gccgatggcc tgtgccaccg
     1681 cctcaccacc gtgtgcccca cgtccaagcc gcagactcag ggcctggcca aggatgcctg
     1741 ggagatccct cgggagtcgc tgcggctgga ggtcaagctg ggccagggct gctttggcga
     1801 ggtgtggatg gggacctgga acggtaccac cagggtggcc atcaaaaccc tgaagcctgg
     1861 cacgatgtct ccagaggcct tcctgcagga ggcccaggtc atgaagaagc tgaggcatga
     1921 gaagctggtg cagttgtatg ctgtggtttc agaggagccc atttacatcg tcacggagta
     1981 catgagcaag gggagtttgc tggactttct caagggggag acaggcaagt acctgcggct
     2041 gcctcagctg gtggacatgg ctgctcagat cgcctcaggc atggcgtacg tggagcggat
     2101 gaactacgtc caccgggacc ttcgtgcagc caacatcctg gtgggagaga acctggtgtg
     2161 caaagtggcc gactttgggc tggctcggct cattgaagac aatgagttca cggcgcggca
     2221 aggtgccaaa ttccccatca agtggacggc tccagaagct gccctctatg gccgcttcac
     2281 catcaagtcg gacgtgtggt ccttcgggat cctgctgact gagctcacca caaagggacg
     2341 ggtgccctac cctgggatgg tgaaccgcga ggtgctggac caggtggagc ggggctaccg
     2401 gatgccctgc ccgccggagt gtcccgagtc cctgcacgac ctcatgtgcc agtgctggcg
     2461 gaaggagcct gaggagcggc ccaccttcga gtacctgcag gccttcctgg aggactactt
     2521 cacgtccacc gagccccagt accagcccgg ggagaacctc gacccagctt tcttgtacaa
     2581 agtggttgat ctagagtacc catacgatgt tccagattac gctggatacc catacgatgt
     2641 tccagattac gcttgatcta gagggcccgc ggttcgaagg taagcctatc cctaaccctc
     2701 tcctcggtct cgattctacg cgtaccggtc atcatcacca tcaccattga gtttaaaccc
     2761 gctgatcagc ctcgactgtg ccttctagtt gccagccatc tgttgtttgc ccctcccccg
     2821 tgccttcctt gaccctggaa ggtgccactc ccactgtcct ttcctaataa aatgaggaaa
     2881 ttgcatcgca ttgtctgagt aggtgtcatt ctattctggg gggtggggtg gggcaggaca
     2941 gcaaggggga ggattgggaa gacaatagca ggcatgctgg ggatgcggtg ggctctatgg
     3001 cttctgaggc ggaaagaacc agctggggct ctagggggta tccccnnnnn nnnnnnnnnn
     3061 nnnnnnnnnn nnnnnnnnnn nnnnnnnnnn nnnnnnnnnn nnnnnnnnnn nnnnnnnnnn
     3121 nnnnnnnnnn nnnnnnnnnn nnnnnnnnnn nnnnnnnnnn nnnnnnnnnc nnnnnnnnnn
     3181 nnnnnnnnnn nnnnnnnnnn nnnnnnnnnn nnnnnnnnnn nnnnnnnnnn nnnnnnnnnn
     3241 nnnnnnnnnn nnnnnnnnnn nannnnnnnn nnnnnnnnnn nnnnnnnnnn nnnnnnnnnn
     3301 nnnnnnnnnn ncctttgacg ttggagtcca cgttctttaa tagtggactc ttgttccaaa
     3361 ctggaacaac actcaaccct atctcggtct attcttttga tttataaggg attttgccga
     3421 tttcggccta ttggttaaaa aatgagctga tttaacaaaa atttaacgcg aattaattct
     3481 gtggaatgtg tgtcagttag ggtgtggaaa gtccccaggc tccccagcag gcagaagtat
     3541 gcaaagcatg catctcaatt agtcagcaac caggtgtgga aagtccccag gctccccagc
     3601 aggcagaagt atgcaaagca tgcatctcaa ttagtcagca accatagtcc cgcccctaac
     3661 tccgcccatc ccgcccctaa ctccgcccag ttccgcccat tctccgcccc atggctgact
     3721 aatttttttt atttatgcag aggccgaggc cgcctctgcc tctgagctat tccagaagta
     3781 gtgaggaggc ttttttggag gcctaggctt ttgcaaaaag ctcccgggag cttgtatatc
     3841 cattttcgga tctgatcaag agacaggatg aggatcgttt cgcatgattg aacaagatgg
     3901 attgcacgca ggttctccgg ccgcttgggt ggagaggcta ttcggctatg actgggcaca
     3961 acagacaatc ggctgctctg atgccgccgt gttccggctg tcagcgcagg ggcgcccggt
     4021 tctttttgtc aagaccgacc tgtccggtgc cctgaatgaa ctgcaggacg aggcagcgcg
     4081 gctatcgtgg ctggccacga cgggcgttcc ttgcgcagct gtgctcgacg ttgtcactga
     4141 agcgggaagg gactggctgc tattgggcga agtgccgggg caggatctcc tgtcatctca
     4201 ccttgctcct gccgagaaag tatccatcat ggctgatgca atgcggcggc tgcatacgct
     4261 tgatccggct acctgcccat tcgaccacca agcgaaacat cgcatcgagc gagcacgtac
     4321 tcggatggaa gccggtcttg tcgatcagga tgatctggac gaagagcatc aggggctcgc
     4381 gccagccgaa ctgttcgcca ggctcaaggc gcgcatgccc gacggcgagg atctcgtcgt
     4441 gacccatggc gatgcctgct tgccgaatat catggtggaa aatggccgct tttctggatt
     4501 catcgactgt ggccggctgg gtgtggcgga ccgctatcag gacatagcgt tggctacccg
     4561 tgatattgct gaagagcttg gcggcgaatg ggctgaccgc ttcctcgtgc tttacggtat
     4621 cgccgctccc gattcgcagc gcatcgcctt ctatcgcctt cttgacgagt tcttctgagc
     4681 gggactctgg ggttcgcgaa atgaccgacc aagcgacgcc caacctgcca tcacgagatt
     4741 tcgattccac cgccgccttc tatgaaaggt tgggcttcgg aatcgttttc cgggacgccg
     4801 gctggatgat cctccagcgc ggggatctca tgctggagtt cttcgcccac cccaacttgt
     4861 ttattgcagc ttataatggt tacaaataaa gcaatagcat cacaaatttc acaaataaag
     4921 catttttttc actgcattct agttgtggtt tgtccaaact catcaatgta tcttatcatg
     4981 tctgtatacc gtcgacctct agctagagct tggcgtaatc atggtcatag ctgtttcctg
     5041 tgtgaaattg ttatccgctc acaattccac acaacatacg agccggaagc ataaagtgta
     5101 aagcctgggg tgcctaatga gtgagctaac tcacattaat tgcgttgcgc tcactgcccg
     5161 ctttccagtc gggaaacctg tcgtgccagc tgcattaatg aatcggccaa cgcgcgggga
     5221 gaggcggttt gcgtattggg cgctcttccg cttcctcgct cactgactcg ctgcgctcgg
     5281 tcgttcggct gcggcgagcg gtatcagctc actcaaaggc ggtaatacgg ttatccacag
     5341 aatcagggga taacgcagga aagaacatgt gagcaaaagg ccagcaaaag gccaggaacc
     5401 gtaaaaaggc cgcgttgctg gcgtttttcc ataggctccg cccccctgac gagcatcaca
     5461 aaaatcgacg ctcaagtcag aggtggcgaa acccgacagg actataaaga taccaggcgt
     5521 ttccccctgg aagctccctc gtgcgctctc ctgttccgac cctgccgctt accggatacc
     5581 tgtccgcctt tctcccttcg ggaagcgtgg cgctttctca tagctcacgc tgtaggtatc
     5641 tcagttcggt gtaggtcgtt cgctccaagc tgggctgtgt gcacgaaccc cccgttcagc
     5701 ccgaccgctg cgccttatcc ggtaactatc gtcttgagtc caacccggta agacacgact
     5761 tatcgccact ggcagcagcc actggtaaca ggattagcag agcgaggtat gtaggcggtg
     5821 ctacagagtt cttgaagtgg tggcctaact acggctacac tagaagaaca gtatttggta
     5881 tctgcgctct gctgaagcca gttaccttcg gaaaaagagt tggtagctct tgatccggca
     5941 aacaaaccac cgctggtagc ggtggttttt ttgtttgcaa gcagcagatt acgcgcagaa
     6001 aaaaaggatc tcaagaagat cctttgatct tttctacggg gtctgacgct cagtggaacg
     6061 aaaactcacg ttaagggatt ttggtcatga gattatcaaa aaggatcttc acctagatcc
     6121 ttttaaatta aaaatgaagt tttaaatcaa tctaaagtat atatgagtaa acttggtctg
     6181 acagttacca atgcttaatc agtgaggcac ctatctcagc gatctgtcta tttcgttcat
     6241 ccatagttgc ctgactcccc gtcgtgtaga taactacgat acgggagggc ttaccatctg
     6301 gccccagtgc tgcaatgata ccgcgagacc cacgctcacc ggctccagat ttatcagcaa
     6361 taaaccagcc agccggaagg gccgagcgca gaagtggtcc tgcaacttta tccgcctcca
     6421 tccagtctat taattgttgc cgggaagcta gagtaagtag ttcgccagtt aatagtttgc
     6481 gcaacgttgt tgccattgct acaggcatcg tggtgtcacg ctcgtcgttt ggtatggctt
     6541 cattcagctc cggttcccaa cgatcaaggc gagttacatg atcccccatg ttgtgcaaaa
     6601 aagcggttag ctccttcggt cctccgatcg ttgtcagaag taagttggcc gcagtgttat
     6661 cactcatggt tatggcagca ctgcataatt ctcttactgt catgccatcc gtaagatgct
     6721 tttctgtgac tggtgagtac tcaaccaagt cattctgaga atagtgtatg cggcgaccga
     6781 gttgctcttg cccggcgtca atacgggata ataccgcgcc acatagcaga actttaaaag
     6841 tgctcatcat tggaaaacgt tcttcggggc gaaaactctc aaggatctta ccgctgttga
     6901 gatccagttc gatgtaaccc actcgtgcac ccaactgatc ttcagcatct tttactttca
     6961 ccagcgtttc tgggtgagca aaaacaggaa ggcaaaatgc cgcaaaaaag ggaataaggg
     7021 cgacacggaa atgttgaata ctcatactct tcctttttca atattattga agcatttatc
     7081 agggttattg tctcatgagc ggatacatat ttgaatgtat ttagaaaaat aaacaaatag
     7141 gggttccgcg cacatttccc cgaaaagtgc cacctgacgt c
//
